Addgene plasmid #169658: pTS2362_Tier3(SB)-rtTA-PuroR
Purpose: Tier-3 vector for stable stable integration of up to three cassettes via sleeping beauty transposase including a PuroR resistance gene and a PPGK-driven rtTA transactivator (5'ITR-A1-pA::PPGK-rtTA-pA::PRPBSA-PuroR-pA-3'ITR)
Depositing lab: Martin Fussenegger. Depositing organization: ETH Zurich (Swiss Federal Institute of Technology). Publication: A versatile plasmid architecture for mammalian synthetic biology (VAMSyB). Haellman V, Strittmatter T, Bertschi A, Stucheli P, Fussenegger M. Metab Eng. 2021 Jul;66:41-50. doi: 10.1016/j.ymben.2021.04.003. Epub 2021 Apr 18. PubMed 33857582.
Backbone
  Vector backbone: pTS1107 (pUC57-based)
  Backbone size w/o insert (bp): 3105
  Vector type: Mammalian Expression
  Selectable markers: Puromycin
Growth in bacteria
  Bacterial resistance: Ampicillin, 100 μg/mL
  Growth temperature: 37°C
  Growth strain: DH5alpha
  Copy number: High Copy
Gene/Insert
  Gene/Insert name: PPGK-driven rtTA expression and PRPBSA-driven PuroR expression (alt name: A1::PPGK-rtTA::PRPBSA-PuroR)
  Species: Synthetic; E. coli
  Promoter: PRPBSA
  Cloning method: Restriction Enzyme; 5′ cloning site Unknown (unknown if destroyed)
  Sequencing primers: 5′ AmpStart; 3′ CTGGCACGACAGGTTTCCCGACTGG
Terms and licenses: Academic/Nonprofit Terms; Industry Terms: Not Available to Industry
How to cite: pTS2362_Tier3(SB)-rtTA-PuroR was a gift from Martin Fussenegger (Addgene plasmid # 169658 ; http://n2t.net/addgene:169658 ; RRID:Addgene_169658)
