[The description below was written by a language model from this plasmid's Addgene catalogue record and pLannotate feature annotations shown in this document.]
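Description:
pTS2362_Tier3(SB)-rtTA-PuroR is a mammalian expression and genomic integration vector from the VAMSyB modular plasmid architecture, built on pTS1107, a pUC57-derived backbone. In bacteria it is maintained at high copy from a ColE1/pUC-type origin and selected with ampicillin through the β-lactamase gene and its native promoter. As a "Tier-3" vector it is designed to carry up to three expression cassettes between Sleeping Beauty transposon inverted terminal repeats. Co-delivery of Sleeping Beauty transposase then excises the ITR-flanked region and inserts it stably into the host cell genome.

The recorded layout is 5'ITR-A1-pA::PPGK-rtTA-pA::PRPBSA-PuroR-pA-3'ITR. The first position (A1) is an open assembly slot for a user-supplied cassette and ends in a polyadenylation signal, which matches the bGH poly(A) annotated upstream of the second cassette. In that second cassette, the mouse PGK promoter constitutively drives a reverse tetracycline transactivator, annotated as an rtTA3-like coding sequence ending in three minimal VP16 activation repeats and followed by a synthetic poly(A) signal. rtTA activates Tet-responsive promoters when doxycycline is present. The third cassette expresses puromycin N-acetyltransferase from the PRPBSA promoter, allowing puromycin selection of cells that have integrated the transposon.

The automated feature table does not annotate the Sleeping Beauty ITRs or the RPBSA promoter, so these elements are known only from the catalogue description. The short SV40, lacZα, lacI and CAP-site hits are most likely small fragments of backbone or linker sequence. The vector suits the generation of stable cell lines that constitutively supply rtTA, with a doxycycline-inducible or other cassette placed in the free position.
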