Features (pLannotate 1.2.2; 13 found; start..end, strand, type, name):
     50..910     -  CDS            AmpR: β-lactamase; bla; confers resistance to ampicillin, carbenicillin, and related antibiotics
    911..1015    -  promoter       AmpR promoter: bla
   1484..1708    +  polyA_signal   bGH poly(A) signal: bovine growth hormone polyadenylation signal
   1717..1734    +  promoter       SV40 promoter (fragment): SV40 enhancer and early promoter
   1756..2255    +  promoter       PGK promoter: mouse phosphoglycerate kinase 1 promoter
   2314..3002    +  CDS            rtTA3 (fragment): reverse tetracycline transactivator 3 activates expression from Tet-responsive promoters in the presence of doxycycline
   2932..3042    +  CDS            VP48: 3 tandem repeats of the minimal activation domain of herpes simplex virus VP16 (Cheng et al., 2013)
   3126..3147    +  polyA_signal   poly(A) signal (fragment): synthetic polyadenylation signal
   3187..3203    -  CDS            lacZα (fragment): LacZα fragment of β-galactosidase; lacZ fragment
   3876..4469    +  CDS            PuroR: puromycin N-acetyltransferase; pac from Streptomyces alboniger; confers resistance to puromycin
   4609..4630    -  protein_bind   CAP binding site: CAP binding activates transcription in the presence of cAMP. E. coli catabolite activator protein
   4643..4685    -  CDS            lacI (fragment): lac repressor; lacI; The lac repressor binds to the lac operator to inhibit transcription in E. coli. This inhibition can be relieved by adding lactose or isopropyl-β-D-thiogalactopyranoside (IPTG).
   5032..5620    -  rep_origin     ori: high-copy-number ColE1/pMB1/pBR322/pUC origin of replication
>Addgene plasmid #169658 | pTS2362_Tier3(SB)-rtTA-PuroR | addgene full sequence | sequence record 365631 | Addgene NGS Result
GAAGTTTTAAATCAATCTAAAGTATATATGAGTAAACTTGGTCTGACAGTTACCAATGCTTAATCAGTGA
GGCACCTATCTCAGCGATCTGTCTATTTCGTTCATCCATAGTTGCCTGACTCCCCGTCGTGTAGATAACT
ACGATACGGGAGGGCTTACCATCTGGCCCCAGTGCTGCAATGATACCGCGGCTCCCACGCTCACCGGCTC
CAGATTTATCAGCAATAAACCAGCCAGCCGGAAGGGCCGAGCGCAGAAGTGGTCCTGCAACTTTATCCGC
CTCCATCCAGTCTATTAATTGTTGCCGGGAAGCTAGAGTAAGTAGTTCGCCAGTTAATAGTTTGCGCAAC
GTTGTTGCCATTGCTACAGGCATCGTGGTGTCACGCTCGTCGTTTGGTATGGCTTCATTCAGCTCCGGTT
CCCAACGATCAAGGCGAGTTACATGATCCCCCATGTTGTGCAAAAAAGCGGTTAGCTCCTTCGGTCCTCC
GATCGTTGTCAGAAGTAAGTTGGCCGCAGTGTTATCACTCATGGTTATGGCAGCACTGCATAATTCTCTT
ACTGTCATGCCATCCGTAAGATGCTTTTCTGTGACTGGTGAGTACTCAACCAAGTCATTCTGAGAATAGT
GTATGCGGCGACCGAGTTGCTCTTGCCCGGCGTCAATACGGGATAATACCGCGCCACATAGCAGAACTTT
AAAAGTGCTCATCATTGGAAAACGTTCTTCGGGGCGAAAACTCTCAAGGATCTTACCGCTGTTGAGATCC
AGTTCGATGTAACCCACTCGTGCACCCAACTGATCTTCAGCATCTTTTACTTTCACCAGCGTTTCTGGGT
GAGCAAAAACAGGAAGGCAAAATGCCGCAAAAAAGGGAATAAGGGCGACACGGAAATGTTGAATACTCAT
ACTCTTCCTTTTTCAATATTATTGAAGCATTTATCAGGGTTATTGTCTCATGAGCGGATACATATTTGAA
TGTATTTAGAAAAATAAACAAATAGGGGTTCCGCGCACATTTCCCCGAAAAGTGCCACCTGACGTCTAAG
AAACCAAGATCAGCGGCCGCTACAGTTGAAGTCGGAAGTTTACATACAGTTAAGTTGGAGTCATTAAAAC
TCGTTTTTCAACTACTCCACAAATTTCTTGTTAACAAACAATAGTTTTGGCAAGTCAGTTAGGACATCTA
CTTTGTGCATGACACAAGTCATTTTTCCAACAATTGTTTACAGACAGATTATTTCACTTATAATTCACTG
TATCACAATTCCAGTGGGTCAGAAGTTTACATACACTAAGTTCGACTCCTCTGCAGAATGCGGCGATGTT
TCGGTAAGGGGTCCGCTATCTAGTCTTAAGAGATCTACGCGTGGTACCCTCGAGGAGCTCTTCGAAGCGG
AATTCACCATGACTAGTGCTAGCGGATCCACCGGTGTCTAGAAAGCTTTGAGGCCGGCCTGCAGGCCCGC
TGATCAGCCTCGACTGTGCCTTCTAGTTGCCAGCCATCTGTTGTTTGCCCCTCCCCCGTGCCTTCCTTGA
CCCTGGAAGGTGCCACTCCCACTGTCCTTTCCTAATAAAATGAGGAAATTGCATCGCATTGTCTGAGTAG
GTGTCATTCTATTCTGGGGGGTGGGGTGGGGCAGGACAGCAAGGGGGAGGATTGGGAAGACAATAGCAGG
CATGCTGGGGATGCGGTGGGCTCTATGGTAGCTTAGGAGGCGGAAAGAACCAGCGCGTGGTACCCTCGAG
CTACCGGGTAGGGGAGGCGCTTTTCCCAAGGCAGTCTGGAGCATGCGCTTTAGCAGCCCCGCTGGGCACT
TGGCGCTACACAAGTGGCCTCTGGCCTCGCACACATTCCACATCCACCGGTAGGCGCCAACCGGCTCCGT
TCTTTGGTGGCCCCTTCGCGCCACCTTCTACTCCTCCCCTAGTCAGGAAGTTCCCCCCCGCCCCGCAGCT
CGCGTCGTGCAGGACGTGACAAATGGAAGTAGCACGTCTCAGTAGTCTCGTGCAGATGGACAGCACCGCT
GAGCAATGGAAGCGGGTAGGCCTTTGGGGCAGCGGCCAATAGCAGCTTTGCTCCTTCGCTTTCTGGGCTC
AGAGGCTGGGAAGGGGTGGGTCCGGGGGCGGGCTCAGGGGCGGGCTCAGGGGCGGGGCGGGCGCCCGAAG
GTCCTCCGGAGGCCCGGCATTCTGCACGCTTCAAAAGCGCACGTCTGCCGCGCTGTTCTCCTCTTCCTCA
TCTCCGGGCCTTTCGACCTCCAGCCCGAGCTCGGTATAGGGAGACCGAATTCACCATGACTAGTGGATCA
AGACTGGACAAGAGCAAAGTCATAAACTCTGCTCTGGAATTACTCAATGGAGTCGGTATCGAAGGCCTGA
CGACAAGGAAACTCGCTCAAAAGCTGGGAGTTGAGCAGCCTACCCTGTACTGGCACGTGAAGAACAAGCG
GGCCCTGCTCGATGCCCTGCCAATCGAGATGCTGGACAGGCATCATACCCACTCCTGCCCCCTGGAAGGC
GAGTCATGGCAAGACTTTCTGCGGAACAACGCCAAGTCATACCGCTGTGCTCTCCTCTCACATCGCGACG
GGGCTAAAGTGCATCTCGGCACCCGCCCAACAGAGAAACAGTACGAAACCCTGGAAAATCAGCTCGCGTT
CCTGTGTCAGCAAGGCTTCTCCCTGGAGAACGCACTGTACGCTCTGTCCGCCGTGGGCCACTTTACACTG
GGCTGCGTATTGGAGGAACAGGAGCATCAAGTAGCAAAAGAGGAAAGAGAGACACCTACCACCGATTCTA
TGCCCCCACTTCTGAAACAAGCAATTGAGCTGTTCGACCGGCAGGGAGCCGAACCTGCCTTCCTTTTCGG
CCTGGAACTAATCATATGTGGCCTGGAGAAACAGCTAAAGTGCGAAAGCGGCGGGCCGACCGACGCCCTT
GACGATTTTGACTTAGACATGCTCCCAGCCGATGCCCTTGACGACTTTGACCTTGATATGCTGCCTGCTG
ACGCTCTTGACGATTTTGACCTTGACATGCTCCCCGGGGCTAGCGGATCCACCGGTGTCTAGAAAGCTAT
ACAGGTGCACCGCTTTATAATAAAACTGATACAGAGAACGTTATCATGTGTGTTGGTTTTTTTTGTGTGT
GCGGTTTAAGGGAGCCTCGGTCATAGCTGTTTCCTGTGTAAAACGACGGCCAGCGCGTGGTACCCTCGAG
CGTGACCCTGTCTCACAAAATAAAGTAAGCCCGGACTGAGTGCGGAAAGGCGGGCCTGGCGGGTCTGGAC
TCCCCATGCGGGCCACCAGAGGCCCTGCAGCCTTCAGTCGCTTGAAGGGGTAATGGCGCTTCCACTCACA
AACATGGCGGACAGAGCGTGTGAACGAGATGAACAGCCCCTCAAAAATATGGCCGCCGAGGCTGGACGGC
CGTGCCCCAGCAGCACCGCCTCCGCGCCCCACGTGATCTCTCGCCGGGCACAGCGCTGACCGCGGAGGTC
CAACCGGAAGAATGTCCGGATTGGACATTCGGAAGAGGGCCCGCCTTCCCTGGGGAATCTCTGCGCACGC
GCAGAACGCTTCGACCAATGAAAACACAGGAAGCCGTCCGCGCAACCGCGTTGCGTCACTTCTGCCGCCC
CTGTTTCAAGGTATATAGCCGTAGACGGAACTTCGCCTTTCTCTCGGCCTTAGCGCCATTTTTTTGGGTG
AGTGTTTTTTGGTTCCTGCGTTGGGATTCCGTGTACAATCCATAGACATCTGACCTCGGCACTTAGCATC
ATCACAGCAAACTAACTGTAGCCTTTCTCTCTTTCCCTGTAGAAACCTCTGCACCTAGGGAGCTCGAATT
CACCATGACTAGTGGTGGTTCTGGTACCGAGTACAAGCCCACGGTGCGCCTCGCCACCCGCGACGACGTC
CCCCGGGCCGTACGCACCCTCGCCGCCGCGTTCGCCGACTACCCCGCCACGCGCCACACCGTCGACCCGG
ACCGCCACATCGAGCGGGTCACCGAGCTGCAAGAACTCTTCCTCACGCGCGTCGGGCTCGACATCGGCAA
GGTGTGGGTCGCGGACGACGGCGCCGCGGTGGCGGTCTGGACCACGCCGGAGAGCGTCGAAGCGGGGGCG
GTGTTCGCCGAGATCGGCCCGCGCATGGCCGAGTTGAGCGGTTCCCGGCTGGCCGCGCAGCAACAGATGG
AAGGCCTCCTGGCGCCGCACCGGCCCAAGGAGCCCGCGTGGTTCCTGGCCACCGTCGGCGTGTCGCCCGA
CCACCAGGGCAAGGGTCTGGGCAGCGCCGTCGTGCTCCCCGGAGTGGAGGCGGCCGAGCGCGCCGGGGTG
CCCGCCTTCCTGGAGACATCCGCGCCCCGCAACCTCCCCTTCTACGAGCGGCTCGGCTTCACCGTCACCG
CCGACGTCGAGGTGCCCGAAGGACCGCGCACCTGGTGCATGACCCGCAAGCCCGGTGCCGCTAGCGGATC
CACCGGTGTCTAGAAAGCTCAGAAATTATGAGAGCGTTTAATAAAGTATTGACTATGGTTGACAAAACGT
GTGTTGGAGTTTTTTGTGTGCTTTGTCATCAACTGAGCCAGTAGGTCGAGGGTGCCTAATGAGTGAGCTA
ACTCACATTAATTGCGTTGCGCTCACTGCCCGCTTTCCAGTCGGGAAACCTGTCGTGCCAGCTGCTAGCT
ACTCGGGACCCCTTACCGAAACATCGCCGCATTCTGCAGAGGAGTCGAGTGTATGTAAACTTCTGACCCA
CTGGGAATGTGATGAAAGAAATAAAAGCTGAAATGAATCATTCTCTCTACTATTATTCTGATATTTCACA
TTCTTAAAATAAAGTGGTGATCCTAACTGACCTAAGACAGGGAATTTTTACTAGGATTAAATGTCAGGAA
TTGTGAAAAAGTGAGTTTAAATGTATTTGGCTAAGGTGTATGTAAACTTCCGACTTCAACTGTACCATGG
ACATGTGAGCAAAAGGCCAGCAAAAGGCCAGGAACCGTAAAAAGGCCGCGTTGCTGGCGTTTTTCCATAG
GCTCCGCCCCCCTGACGAGCATCACAAAAATCGACGCTCAAGTCAGAGGTGGCGAAACCCGACAGGACTA
TAAAGATACCAGGCGTTTCCCCCTGGAAGCTCCCTCGTGCGCTCTCCTGTTCCGACCCTGCCGCTTACCG
GATACCTGTCCGCCTTTCTCCCTTCGGGAAGCGTGGCGCTTTCTCATAGCTCACGCTGTAGGTATCTCAG
TTCGGTGTAGGTCGTTCGCTCCAAGCTGGGCTGTGTGCACGAACCCCCCGTTCAGCCCGACCGCTGCGCC
TTATCCGGTAACTATCGTCTTGAGTCCAACCCGGTAAGACACGACTTATCGCCACTGGCAGCAGCCACTG
GTAACAGGATTAGCAGAGCGAGGTATGTAGGCGGTGCTACAGAGTTCTTGAAGTGGTGGCCTAACTACGG
CTACACTAGAAGAACAGTATTTGGTATCTGCGCTCTGCTGAAGCCAGTTACCTTCGGAAAAAGAGTTGGT
AGCTCTTGATCCGGCAAACAAACCACCGCTGGTAGCGGTGGTTTTTTTGTTTGCAAGCAGCAGATTACGC
GCAGAAAAAAAGGATCTCAAGAAGATCCTTTGATCTTTTCTACGGGGATTATCAAAAAGGATCTTCACCT
AGATCCTTTTAAATTAAAAAT
